Addgene plasmid #146407: pRSFDuetG-HsDCP1a_539-582 (MCSII)_G
Purpose: Bacterial Expression of HsDCP1a_539-582
Depositing lab: Elisa Izaurralde. Depositing organization: Max Planck Institute for Developmental Biology. Publication: DCP1 forms asymmetric trimers to assemble into active mRNA decapping complexes in metazoa. Tritschler F, Braun JE, Motz C, Igreja C, Haas G, Truffault V, Izaurralde E, Weichenrieder O. Proc Natl Acad Sci U S A. 2009 Dec 22. 106(51):21591-6. 10.1073/pnas.0909871106 PubMed 19966221.
Backbone
  Vector backbone: Unknown
  Vector type: Bacterial Expression
Growth in bacteria
  Bacterial resistance: Kanamycin, 50 μg/mL
  Growth temperature: 37°C
  Growth strain: DH5alpha
  Copy number: Low Copy
Gene/Insert
  Gene/Insert name: HsDCP1a_539-582
  Species: H. sapiens (human)
  Mutation: one silent mutation T1716G compared to the sequence given by NCBI: AY146651.1.
  Entrez Gene: DCP1A (a.k.a. HSA275986, Nbla00360, SMAD4IP1, SMIF)
  Cloning method: Unknown
Terms and licenses: Academic/Nonprofit Terms; Industry Terms: Not Available to Industry
Depositor comments: Plasmids from this collection were made available to the research community and donated after the lab closed. Please note that the sequence provided by the depositing laboratory may be theoretical/predicted or based on Sanger sequencing results. There may be discrepancies between sequencing results obtained by Addgene and the depositor sequence. If an Addgene verified sequence is not available, please contact before placing your order to request that our lab fully sequence the plasmid.
How to cite: pRSFDuetG-HsDCP1a_539-582 (MCSII)_G was a gift from Elisa Izaurralde (Addgene plasmid # 146407 ; http://n2t.net/addgene:146407 ; RRID:Addgene_146407)
