[The description below was written by a language model from this plasmid's Addgene catalogue record and pLannotate feature annotations shown in this document.]
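Description:
pRSFDuetG-HsDCP1a_539-582 (MCSII)_G is a 4,648-nt bacterial expression plasmid. The catalogue lists its backbone as unknown, but the name and annotated features point to a Duet-style, two-cassette T7 vector. It replicates from the RSF1030 origin, which is compatible with other common origins and so allows co-transformation with additional plasmids for co-expression of protein partners. Selection is by kanamycin through the aph(3')-Ia gene, and the record lists it as low copy. A lacI gene with its own promoter supplies lac repressor.

Two T7 promoter/lac operator units are annotated. The first, spanning the sequence origin, is followed by a T7 gene 10 ribosome binding site but no annotated coding sequence, so the first cloning site appears to be empty. The second drives the payload in MCSII: a Schistosoma japonicum glutathione S-transferase open reading frame placed upstream of a short fragment of human DCP1A (residues 539–582), which suggests an N-terminal GST fusion, although the reading frame and any linker or protease site between them are not stated. The annotation tool matched the insert to the pig orthologue, but the catalogue gives the species as human and notes one silent substitution relative to the reference sequence. Vector-derived S-tag and short tag fragments lie downstream of the insert before the T7 terminator, and whether they are translated is not indicated. The small TcR and extra AmpR promoter fragments look like backbone remnants.

Expression requires an E. coli host that supplies T7 RNA polymerase and is inducible with IPTG. The associated work concerns DCP1 trimerization and the assembly of mRNA decapping complexes, so the plasmid would suit production of this C-terminal DCP1a segment for purification, binding or structural studies.
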