Features (pLannotate 1.2.2; 19 found; start..end, strand, type, name):
      3..27      +  protein_bind   lac operator: The lac repressor binds to the lac operator to inhibit transcription in E. coli. This inhibition can be relieved by adding lactose or isopropyl-β-D-thiogalactopyranoside (IPTG). lac repressor encoded by lacI
     42..64      +  RBS            RBS: efficient ribosome binding site from bacteriophage T7 gene 10 (Olins and Rangwala, 1989)
    244..262     +  promoter       T7 promoter: promoter for bacteriophage T7 RNA polymerase
    263..287     +  protein_bind   lac operator: The lac repressor binds to the lac operator to inhibit transcription in E. coli. This inhibition can be relieved by adding lactose or isopropyl-β-D-thiogalactopyranoside (IPTG). lac repressor encoded by lacI
    333..986     +  CDS            GST26_SCHJA: Experimental evidence at protein level: Swiss-Prot protein existence level 1. GST isoenzymes appear to play a central role in the parasite detoxification system. Other functions are also suspected including a role in increasing the solubility of haematin in the parasite gut. From Schistosoma japonicum (Blood fluke).
   1032..1163    +  CDS            DCP1A (fragment): DCP1A_PIG - Also known as SMIF. Experimental evidence at protein level: Swiss-Prot protein existence level 1. Necessary for the degradation of mRNAs, both in normal mRNA turnover and in nonsense-mediated mRNA decay. Removes the 7-methyl guanine cap structure from mRNA molecules, yielding a 5'-phosphorylated mRNA fragment and 7m-GDP. Contributes to the transactivation of target genes after stimulation by TGFB1. From Sus scrofa (Pig).
   1185..1226    +  CDS            S-Tag (fragment): affinity and epitope tag derived from pancreatic ribonuclease A
   1256..1273    +  CDS            SET1 (fragment): solubility-enhancement tag derived from T7 phage gene 10B
   1281..1328    +  terminator     T7 terminator: transcription terminator for bacteriophage T7 RNA polymerase
   1492..1549    +  promoter       AmpR promoter (fragment): bla
   1558..2373    -  CDS            KanR: aminoglycoside phosphotransferase; aph(3')-Ia; confers resistance to kanamycin in bacteria or G418 (Geneticin®) in eukaryotes
   2374..2465    -  promoter       AmpR promoter: bla
   2481..3230    -  rep_origin     RSF ori: Plasmids containing the RSF 1030 origin of replication can be propagated in E. coli cells that contain additional plasmids with compatible origins.
   3313..3377    -  CDS            TcR (fragment): tetracycline efflux protein; tet; confers resistance to tetracycline
   3392..3413    -  protein_bind   CAP binding site: CAP binding activates transcription in the presence of cAMP. E. coli catabolite activator protein
   3426..4508    -  CDS            lacI: lac repressor; lacI; The lac repressor binds to the lac operator to inhibit transcription in E. coli. This inhibition can be relieved by adding lactose or isopropyl-β-D-thiogalactopyranoside (IPTG).
   4509..4586    -  promoter       lacI promoter: lacI
   4594..4629    -  CDS            TcR (fragment): tetracycline efflux protein; tet; confers resistance to tetracycline
   4632..2       +  promoter       T7 promoter (across the origin): promoter for bacteriophage T7 RNA polymerase
>Addgene plasmid #146407 | pRSFDuetG-HsDCP1a_539-582 (MCSII)_G | depositor full sequence | sequence record 288852 | Full Sequence
GGGGAATTGTGAGCGGATAACAATTCCCCTGTAGAAATAATTTTGTTTAACTTTAATAAGGAGATATACC
ATGGGCAGCAGCCATCACCATCATCACCACAGCGCGGGTCTGGAAGTTCTGTTCCAGGGGCCCCAGGATC
CGAATTCGAGCTCGGCGCGCCTGCAGGTCGACAAGCTTGCGGCCGCATAATGCTTAAGTCGAACAGAAAG
TAATCGTATTGTACACGGCCGCATAATCGAAATTAATACGACTCACTATAGGGGAATTGTGAGCGGATAA
CAATTCCCCATCTTAGTATATTAGTTAAGTATAAGAAGGAGATATACATAATATGTCCCCTATACTAGGT
TATTGGAAAATTAAGGGCCTTGTGCAACCCACTCGACTTCTTTTGGAATATCTTGAAGAAAAATATGAAG
AGCATTTGTATGAGCGCGATGAAGGTGATAAATGGCGAAACAAAAAGTTTGAATTGGGTTTGGAGTTTCC
CAATCTTCCTTATTATATTGATGGTGATGTTAAATTAACACAGTCTATGGCCATCATACGTTATATAGCT
GACAAGCACAACATGTTGGGTGGTTGTCCAAAAGAGCGTGCAGAGATTTCAATGCTTGAAGGAGCGGTTT
TGGATATTAGATACGGTGTTTCGAGAATTGCATATAGTAAAGACTTTGAAACTCTCAAAGTTGATTTTCT
TAGCAAGCTACCTGAAATGCTGAAAATGTTCGAAGATCGTTTATGTCATAAAACATATTTAAATGGTGAT
CATGTAACCCATCCTGACTTCATGTTGTATGACGCTCTTGATGTTGTTTTATACATGGACCCAATGTGCC
TGGATGCGTTCCCAAAATTAGTTTGTTTTAAAAAACGTATTGAAGCTATCCCACAAATTGATAAGTACTT
GAAATCCAGCAAGTATATAGCATGGCCTTTGCAGGGCTGGCAAGCCACGTTTGGTGGTGGCGACCATCCT
CCAAAATCGGATCTGGAAGTTCTGTTCCAGGGGCCCCATATGGCAGATCTGTCCATTATTCTCAGCAAGT
CTCAGCTCCAGGATACATTAATACATCTAATAAAGAATGATTCCAGCTTCCTCAGTACACTTCATGAAGT
CTACTTGCAGGTGCTGACCAAGAACAAAGACAACCACAACCTATGAGGTACCCTCGAGTCTGGTAAAGAA
ACCGCTGCTGCGAAATTTGAACGCCAGCACATGGACTCGTCTACTAGCGCAGCTTAATTAACCTAGGCTG
CTGCCACCGCTGAGCAATAACTAGCATAACCCCTTGGGGCCTCTAAACGGGTCTTGAGGGGTTTTTTGCT
GAAACCTCAGGCATTTGAGAAGCACACGGTCACACTGCTTCCGGTAGTCAATAAACCGGTAAACCAGCAA
TAGACATAAGCGGCTATTTAACGACCCTGCCCTGAACCGACGACAAGCTGACGACCGGGTCTCCGCAAGT
GGCACTTTTCGGGGAAATGTGCGCGGAACCCCTATTTGTTTATTTTTCTAAATACATTCAAATATGTATC
CGCTCATGAATTAATTCTTAGAAAAACTCATCGAGCATCAAATGAAACTGCAATTTATTCATATCAGGAT
TATCAATACCATATTTTTGAAAAAGCCGTTTCTGTAATGAAGGAGAAAACTCACCGAGGCAGTTCCATAG
GATGGCAAGATCCTGGTATCGGTCTGCGATTCCGACTCGTCCAACATCAATACAACCTATTAATTTCCCC
TCGTCAAAAATAAGGTTATCAAGTGAGAAATCACCATGAGTGACGACTGAATCCGGTGAGAATGGCAAAA
GTTTATGCATTTCTTTCCAGACTTGTTCAACAGGCCAGCCATTACGCTCGTCATCAAAATCACTCGCATC
AACCAAACCGTTATTCATTCGTGATTGCGCCTGAGCGAGACGAAATACGCGGTCGCTGTTAAAAGGACAA
TTACAAACAGGAATCGAATGCAACCGGCGCAGGAACACTGCCAGCGCATCAACAATATTTTCACCTGAAT
CAGGATATTCTTCTAATACCTGGAATGCTGTTTTCCCGGGGATCGCAGTGGTGAGTAACCATGCATCATC
AGGAGTACGGATAAAATGCTTGATGGTCGGAAGAGGCATAAATTCCGTCAGCCAGTTTAGTCTGACCATC
TCATCTGTAACATCATTGGCAACGCTACCTTTGCCATGTTTCAGAAACAACTCTGGCGCATCGGGCTTCC
CATACAATCGATAGATTGTCGCACCTGATTGCCCGACATTATCGCGAGCCCATTTATACCCATATAAATC
AGCATCCATGTTGGAATTTAATCGCGGCCTAGAGCAAGACGTTTCCCGTTGAATATGGCTCATACTCTTC
CTTTTTCAATATTATTGAAGCATTTATCAGGGTTATTGTCTCATGAGCGGATACATATTTGAATGTATTT
AGAAAAATAAACAAATAGGCATGCAGCGCTCTTCCGCTTCCTCGCTCACTGACTCGCTACGCTCGGTCGT
TCGACTGCGGCGAGCGGTGTCAGCTCACTCAAAAGCGGTAATACGGTTATCCACAGAATCAGGGGATAAA
GCCGGAAAGAACATGTGAGCAAAAAGCAAAGCACCGGAAGAAGCCAACGCCGCAGGCGTTTTTCCATAGG
CTCCGCCCCCCTGACGAGCATCACAAAAATCGACGCTCAAGCCAGAGGTGGCGAAACCCGACAGGACTAT
AAAGATACCAGGCGTTTCCCCCTGGAAGCTCCCTCGTGCGCTCTCCTGTTCCGACCCTGCCGCTTACCGG
ATACCTGTCCGCCTTTCTCCCTTCGGGAAGCGTGGCGCTTTCTCATAGCTCACGCTGTTGGTATCTCAGT
TCGGTGTAGGTCGTTCGCTCCAAGCTGGGCTGTGTGCACGAACCCCCCGTTCAGCCCGACCGCTGCGCCT
TATCCGGTAACTATCGTCTTGAGTCCAACCCGGTAAGACACGACTTATCGCCACTGGCAGCAGCCATTGG
TAACTGATTTAGAGGACTTTGTCTTGAAGTTATGCACCTGTTAAGGCTAAACTGAAAGAACAGATTTTGG
TGAGTGCGGTCCTCCAACCCACTTACCTTGGTTCAAAGAGTTGGTAGCTCAGCGAACCTTGAGAAAACCA
CCGTTGGTAGCGGTGGTTTTTCTTTATTTATGAGATGATGAATCAATCGGTCTATCAAGTCAACGAACAG
CTATTCCGTTACTCTAGATTTCAGTGCAATTTATCTCTTCAAATGTAGCACCTGAAGTCAGCCCCATACG
ATATAAGTTGTAATTCTCATGTTAGTCATGCCCCGCGCCCACCGGAAGGAGCTGACTGGGTTGAAGGCTC
TCAAGGGCATCGGTCGAGATCCCGGTGCCTAATGAGTGAGCTAACTTACATTAATTGCGTTGCGCTCACT
GCCCGCTTTCCAGTCGGGAAACCTGTCGTGCCAGCTGCATTAATGAATCGGCCAACGCGCGGGGAGAGGC
GGTTTGCGTATTGGGCGCCAGGGTGGTTTTTCTTTTCACCAGTGAGACGGGCAACAGCTGATTGCCCTTC
ACCGCCTGGCCCTGAGAGAGTTGCAGCAAGCGGTCCACGCTGGTTTGCCCCAGCAGGCGAAAATCCTGTT
TGATGGTGGTTAACGGCGGGATATAACATGAGCTGTCTTCGGTATCGTCGTATCCCACTACCGAGATGTC
CGCACCAACGCGCAGCCCGGACTCGGTAATGGCGCGCATTGCGCCCAGCGCCATCTGATCGTTGGCAACC
AGCATCGCAGTGGGAACGATGCCCTCATTCAGCATTTGCATGGTTTGTTGAAAACCGGACATGGCACTCC
AGTCGCCTTCCCGTTCCGCTATCGGCTGAATTTGATTGCGAGTGAGATATTTATGCCAGCCAGCCAGACG
CAGACGCGCCGAGACAGAACTTAATGGGCCCGCTAACAGCGCGATTTGCTGGTGACCCAATGCGACCAGA
TGCTCCACGCCCAGTCGCGTACCGTCTTCATGGGAGAAAATAATACTGTTGATGGGTGTCTGGTCAGAGA
CATCAAGAAATAACGCCGGAACATTAGTGCAGGCAGCTTCCACAGCAATGGCATCCTGGTCATCCAGCGG
ATAGTTAATGATCAGCCCACTGACGCGTTGCGCGAGAAGATTGTGCACCGCCGCTTTACAGGCTTCGACG
CCGCTTCGTTCTACCATCGACACCACCACGCTGGCACCCAGTTGATCGGCGCGAGATTTAATCGCCGCGA
CAATTTGCGACGGCGCGTGCAGGGCCAGACTGGAGGTGGCAACGCCAATCAGCAACGACTGTTTGCCCGC
CAGTTGTTGTGCCACGCGGTTGGGAATGTAATTCAGCTCCGCCATCGCCGCTTCCACTTTTTCCCGCGTT
TTCGCAGAAACGTGGCTGGCCTGGTTCACCACGCGGGAAACGGTCTGATAAGAGACACCGGCATACTCTG
CGACATCGTATAACGTTACTGGTTTCACATTCACCACCCTGAATTGACTCTCTTCCGGGCGCTATCATGC
CATACCGCGAAAGGTTTTGCGCCATTCGATGGTGTCCGGGATCTCGACGCTCTCCCTTATGCGACTCCTG
CATTAGGAAATTAATACGACTCACTATA
